>Addgene plasmid #80924 | pCW57-MCS1-P2A-MCS2 (GFP) | addgene full sequence | sequence record 218133 | Addgene NGS Result
TGTAGTCTTATGCAATACTCTTGTAGTCTTGCAACATGGTAACGATGAGTTAGCAACATGCCTTACAAGG
AGAGAAAAAGCACCGTGCATGCCGATTGGTGGAAGTAAGGTGGTACGATCGTGCCTTATTAGGAAGGCAA
CAGACGGGTCTGACATGGATTGGACGAACCACTGAATTGCCGCATTGCAGAGATATTGTATTTAAGTGCC
TAGCTCGATACATAAACGGGTCTCTCTGGTTAGACCAGATCTGAGCCTGGGAGCTCTCTGGCTAACTAGG
GAACCCACTGCTTAAGCCTCAATAAAGCTTGCCTTGAGTGCTTCAAGTAGTGTGTGCCCGTCTGTTGTGT
GACTCTGGTAACTAGAGATCCCTCAGACCCTTTTAGTCAGTGTGGAAAATCTCTAGCAGTGGCGCCCGAA
CAGGGACTTGAAAGCGAAAGGGAAACCAGAGGAGCTCTCTCGACGCAGGACTCGGCTTGCTGAAGCGCGC
ACGGCAAGAGGCGAGGGGCGGCGACTGGTGAGTACGCCAAAAATTTTGACTAGCGGAGGCTAGAAGGAGA
GAGATGGGTGCGAGAGCGTCAGTATTAAGCGGGGGAGAATTAGATCGCGATGGGAAAAAATTCGGTTAAG
GCCAGGGGGAAAGAAAAAATATAAATTAAAACATATAGTATGGGCAAGCAGGGAGCTAGAACGATTCGCA
GTTAATCCTGGCCTGTTAGAAACATCAGAAGGCTGTAGACAAATACTGGGACAGCTACAACCATCCCTTC
AGACAGGATCAGAAGAACTTAGATCATTATATAATACAGTAGCAACCCTCTATTGTGTGCATCAAAGGAT
AGAGATAAAAGACACCAAGGAAGCTTTAGACAAGATAGAGGAAGAGCAAAACAAAAGTAAGACCACCGCA
CAGCAAGCGGCCGCTGATCTTCAGACCTGGAGGAGGAGATATGAGGGACAATTGGAGAAGTGAATTATAT
AAATATAAAGTAGTAAAAATTGAACCATTAGGAGTAGCACCCACCAAGGCAAAGAGAAGAGTGGTGCAGA
GAGAAAAAAGAGCAGTGGGAATAGGAGCTTTGTTCCTTGGGTTCTTGGGAGCAGCAGGAAGCACTATGGG
CGCAGCGTCAATGACGCTGACGGTACAGGCCAGACAATTATTGTCTGGTATAGTGCAGCAGCAGAACAAT
TTGCTGAGGGCTATTGAGGCGCAACAGCATCTGTTGCAACTCACAGTCTGGGGCATCAAGCAGCTCCAGG
CAAGAATCCTGGCTGTGGAAAGATACCTAAAGGATCAACAGCTCCTGGGGATTTGGGGTTGCTCTGGAAA
ACTCATTTGCACCACTGCTGTGCCTTGGAATGCTAGTTGGAGTAATAAATCTCTGGAACAGATTTGGAAT
CACACGACCTGGATGGAGTGGGACAGAGAAATTAACAATTACACAAGCTTAATACACTCCTTAATTGAAG
AATCGCAAAACCAGCAAGAAAAGAATGAACAAGAATTATTGGAATTAGATAAATGGGCAAGTTTGTGGAA
TTGGTTTAACATAACAAATTGGCTGTGGTATATAAAATTATTCATAATGATAGTAGGAGGCTTGGTAGGT
TTAAGAATAGTTTTTGCTGTACTTTCTATAGTGAATAGAGTTAGGCAGGGATATTCACCATTATCGTTTC
AGACCCACCTCCCAACCCCGAGGGGACAATTCTCGACCTCGAGACAAATGGCAGTATTCATCCACAATTT
TAAAAGAAAAGGGGGGATTGGGGGGTACAGTGCAGGGGAAAGAATAGTAGACATAATAGCAACAGACATA
CAAACTAAAGAATTACAAAAACAAATTACAAAAATTCAAAATTTTCGGGTTTATTACAGGGACAGCAGAG
ATCCACTTTGGCCGCGAATCGATATGTCGAGTTTACTCCCTATCAGTGATAGAGAACGTATGTCGAGTTT
ACTCCCTATCAGTGATAGAGAACGATGTCGAGTTTACTCCCTATCAGTGATAGAGAACGTATGTCGAGTT
TACTCCCTATCAGTGATAGAGAACGTATGTCGAGTTTACTCCCTATCAGTGATAGAGAACGTATGTCGAG
TTTATCCCTATCAGTGATAGAGAACGTATGTCGAGTTTACTCCCTATCAGTGATAGAGAACGTATGTCGA
GGTAGGCGTGTACGGTGGGAGGCCTATATAAGCAGAGCTCGTTTAGTGAACCGTCAGATCGCCTGGAGAA
TTGGCTAGCGAATTCGTCGACACCGGTTCCGGAGCCACGAACTTCTCTCTGTTAAAGCAAGCAGGAGACG
TGGAAGAAAACCCCGGTCCTAGGCTGCAGACGCGTTGTACAGGATCCGGGGTTGGGGTTGCGCCTTTTCC
AAGGCAGCCCTGGGTTTGCGCAGGGACGCGGCTGCTCTGGGCGTGGTTCCGGGAAACGCAGCGGCGCCGA
CCCTGGGTCTCGCACATTCTTCACGTCCGTTCGCAGCGTCACCCGGATCTTCGCCGCTACCCTTGTGGGC
CCCCCGGCGACGCTTCCTGCTCCGCCCCTAAGTCGGGAAGGTTCCTTGCGGTTCGCGGCGTGCCGGACGT
GACAAACGGAAGCCGCACGTCTCACTAGTACCCTCGCAGACGGACAGCGCCAGGGAGCAATGGCAGCGCG
CCGACCGCGATGGGCTGTGGCCAATAGCGGCTGCTCAGCAGGGCGCGCCGAGAGCAGCGGCCGGGAAGGG
GCGGTGCGGGAGGCGGGGTGTGGGGCGGTAGTGTGGGCCCTGTTCCTGCCCGCGCGGTGTTCCGCATTCT
GCAAGCCTCCGGAGCGCACGTCGGCAGTCGGCTCCCTCGTTGACCGAATCACCGACCTCTCTCCCCAGCA
ATTCACCCGCGCGCGGCCACCATGGAGAGCGACGAGAGCGGCCTGCCCGCCATGGAGATCGAGTGCCGCA
TCACCGGCACCCTGAACGGCGTGGAGTTCGAGCTGGTGGGCGGCGGAGAGGGCACCCCCGAGCAGGGCCG
CATGACCAACAAGATGAAGAGCACCAAAGGCGCCCTGACCTTCAGCCCCTACCTGCTGAGCCACGTGATG
GGCTACGGCTTCTACCACTTCGGCACCTACCCCAGCGGCTACGAGAACCCCTTCCTGCACGCCATCAACA
ACGGCGGCTACACCAACACCCGCATCGAGAAGTACGAGGACGGCGGCGTGCTGCACGTGAGCTTCAGCTA
CCGCTACGAGGCCGGCCGCGTGATCGGCGACTTCAAGGTGATGGGCACCGGCTTCCCCGAGGACAGCGTG
ATCTTCACCGACAAGATCATCCGCAGCAACGCCACCGTGGAGCACCTGCACCCCATGGGCGATAACGATC
TGGATGGCAGCTTCACCCGCACCTTCAGCCTGCGCGACGGCGGCTACTACAGCTCCGTGGTGGACAGCCA
CATGCACTTCAAGAGCGCCATCCACCCCAGCATCCTGCAGAACGGGGGCCCCATGTTCGCCTTCCGCCGC
GTGGAGGAGGATCACAGCAACACCGAGCTGGGCATCGTGGAGTACCAGCACGCCTTCAAGACCCCGGATG
CAGATGCCGGTGAAGAATTCGAAGGAAGCGGAGAAGGTAGAGGTTCTCTCCTCACTTGTGGTGATGTTGA
AGAAAACCCTGGTCCAATGTCTAGACTGGACAAGAGCAAAGTCATAAACGGAGCTCTGGAATTACTCAAT
GGTGTCGGTATCGAAGGCCTGACGACAAGGAAACTCGCTCAAAAGCTGGGAGTTGAGCAGCCTACCCTGT
ACTGGCACGTGAAGAACAAGCGGGCCCTGCTCGATGCCCTGCCAATCGAGATGCTGGACAGGCATCATAC
CCACTTCTGCCCCCTGGAAGGCGAGTCATGGCAAGACTTTCTGCGGAACAACGCCAAGTCATACCGCTGT
GCTCTCCTCTCACATCGCGACGGGGCTAAAGTGCATCTCGGCACCCGCCCAACAGAGAAACAGTACGAAA
CCCTGGAAAATCAGCTCGCGTTCCTGTGTCAGCAAGGCTTCTCCCTGGAGAACGCACTGTACGCTCTGTC
CGCCGTGGGCCACTTTACACTGGGCTGCGTATTGGAGGAACAGGAGCATCAAGTAGCAAAAGAGGAAAGA
GAGACACCTACCACCGATTCTATGCCCCCACTTCTGAGACAAGCAATTGAGCTGTTCGACCGGCAGGGAG
CCGAACCTGCCTTCCTTTTCGGCCTGGAACTAATCATATGTGGCCTGGAGAAACAGCTAAAGTGCGAAAG
CGGCGGGCCGACCGACGCCCTTGACGATTTTGACTTAGACATGCTCCCAGCCGATGCCCTTGACGACTTT
GACCTTGATATGCTGCCTGCTGACGCTCTTGACGATTTTGACCTTGACATGCTCCCCGGGTAACTAAGTA
AGGATCGATCCAAGATATCGTATTCTTAACTATGTTGCTCCTTTTACGCTATGTGGATACGCTGCTTTAA
TGCCTTTGTATCATGCTATTGCTTCCCGTATGGCTTTCATTTTCTCCTCCTTGTATAAATCCTGGTTGCT
GTCTCTTTATGAGGAGTTGTGGCCCGTTGTCAGGCAACGTGGCGTGGTGTGCACTGTGTTTGCTGACGCA
ACCCCCACTGGTTGGGGCATTGCCACCACCTGTCAGCTCCTTTCCGGGACTTTCGCTTTCCCCCTCCCTA
TTGCCACGGCGGAACTCATCGCCGCCTGCCTTGCCCGCTGCTGGACAGGGGCTCGGCTGTTGGGCACTGA
CAATTCCGTGGTGTTGTCGGGGAAGCTGACGTCCTTTCCATGGCTGCTCGCCTGTGTTGCCACCTGGATT
CTGCGCGGGACGTCCTTCTGCTACGTCCCTTCGGCCCTCAATCCAGCGGACCTTCCTTCCCGCGGCCTGC
TGCCGGCTCTGCGGCCTCTTCCGCGTCTTCGCCTTCGCCCTCAGACGAGTCGGATCTCCCTTTGGGCCGC
CTCCCCGCCTGTTTCGCCTCGGCGTCCGGACTAGAGGTACCTTTAAGACCAATGACTTACAAGGCAGCTG
TAGATCTTAGCCACTTTTTAAAAGAAAAGGGGGGACTGGAAGGGCTAATTCACTCCCAACGAAGACAAGA
TCTGCTTTTTGCTTGTACTGGGTCTCTCTGGTTAGACCAGATCTGAGCCTGGGAGCTCTCTGGCTAACTA
GGGAACCCACTGCTTAAGCCTCAATAAAGCTTGCCTTGAGTGCTTCAAGTAGTGTGTGCCCGTCTGTTGT
GTGACTCTGGTAACTAGAGATCCCTCAGACCCTTTTAGTCAGTGTGGAAAATCTCTAGCAGTAGTAGTTC
ATGTCATCTTATTATTCAGTATTTATAACTTGCAAAGAAATGAATATCAGAGAGTGAGAGGAACTTGTTT
ATTGCAGCTTATAATGGTTACAAATAAAGCAATAGCATCACAAATTTCACAAATAAAGCATTTTTTTCAC
TGCATTCTAGTTGTGGTTTGTCCAAACTCATCAATGTATCTTATCATGTCTGGCTCTAGCTATCCCGCCC
CTAACTCCGCCCATCCCGCCCCTAACTCCGCCCAGTTCCGCCCATTCTCCGCCCCATGGCTGACTAATTT
TTTTTATTTATGCAGAGGCCGAGGCCGCCTCGGCCTCTGAGCTATTCCAGAAGTAGTGAGGAGGCTTTTT
TGGAGGCCTTTCAAATATGTATCCGCTCATGAGACAATAACCCTGATAAATGCTTCAATAATATTGAAAA
AGGAAGAGTATGAGTATTCAACATTTCCGTGTCGCCCTTATTCCCTTTTTTGCGGCATTTTGCCTTCCTG
TTTTTGCTCACCCAGAAACGCTGGTGAAAGTAAAAGATGCTGAAGATCAGTTGGGTGCACGAGTGGGTTA
CATCGAACTGGATCTCAACAGCGGTAAGATCCTTGAGAGTTTTCGCCCCGAAGAACGTTTTCCAATGATG
AGCACTTTTAAAGTTCTGCTATGTGGCGCGGTATTATCCCGTATTGACGCCGGGCAAGAGCAACTCGGTC
GCCGCATACACTATTCTCAGAATGACTTGGTTGAGTACTCACCAGTCACAGAAAAGCATCTTACGGATGG
CATGACAGTAAGAGAATTATGCAGTGCTGCCATAACCATGAGTGATAACACTGCGGCCAACTTACTTCTG
ACAACGATCGGAGGACCGAAGGAGCTAACCGCTTTTTTGCACAACATGGGGGATCATGTAACTCGCCTTG
ATCGTTGGGAACCGGAGCTGAATGAAGCCATACCAAACGACGAGCGTGACACCACGATGCCTGTAGCAAT
GGCAACAACGTTGCGCAAACTATTAACTGGCGAACTACTTACTCTAGCTTCCCGGCAACAATTAATAGAC
TGGATGGAGGCGGATAAAGTTGCAGGACCACTTCTGCGCTCGGCCCTTCCGGCTGGCTGGTTTATTGCTG
ATAAATCTGGAGCCGGTGAGCGTGGGTCTCGCGGTATCATTGCAGCACTGGGGCCAGATGGTAAGCCCTC
CCGTATCGTAGTTATCTACACGACGGGGAGTCAGGCAACTATGGATGAACGAAATAGACAGATCGCTGAG
ATAGGTGCCTCACTGATTAAGCATTGGTAACTGTCAGACCAAGTTTACTCATATATACTTTAGATTGATT
TAAAACTTCATTTTTAATTTAAAAGGATCTAGGTGAAGATCCTTTTTGATAATCTCATGACCAAAATCCC
TTAACGTGAGTTTTCGTTCCACTGAGCGTCAGACCCCGTAGAAAAGATCAAAGGATCTTCTTGAGATCCT
TTTTTTCTGCGCGTAATCTGCTGCTTGCAAACAAAAAAACCACCGCTACCAGCGGTGGTTTGTTTGCCGG
ATCAAGAGCTACCAACTCTTTTTCCGAAGGTAACTGGCTTCAGCAGAGCGCAGATACCAAATACTGTTCT
TCTAGTGTAGCCGTAGTTAGGCCACCACTTCAAGAACTCTGTAGCACCGCCTACATACCTCGCTCTGCTA
ATCCTGTTACCAGTGGCTGCTGCCAGTGGCGATAAGTCGTGTCTTACCGGGTTGGACTCAAGACGATAGT
TACCGGATAAGGCGCAGCGGTCGGGCTGAACGGGGGGTTCGTGCACACAGCCCAGCTTGGAGCGAACGAC
CTACACCGAACTGAGATACCTACAGCGTGAGCTATGAGAAAGCGCCACGCTTCCCGAAGGGAGAAAGGCG
GACAGGTATCCGGTAAGCGGCAGGGTCGGAACAGGAGAGCGCACGAGGGAGCTTCCAGGGGGAAACGCCT
GGTATCTTTATAGTCCTGTCGGGTTTCGCCACCTCTGACTTGAGCGTCGATTTTTGTGATGCTCGTCAGG
GGGGCGGAGCCTATGGAAAAACGCCAGCAACGCGGCCTTTTTACGGTTCCTGGCCTTTTGCTGGCCTTTT
GCTCACATGTTCTTTCCTGCGTTATCCCCTGATTCTGTGGATAACCGTATTACCGCCTTTGAGTGAGCTG
ATACCGCTCGCCGCAGCCGAACGACCGAGCGCAGCGAGTCAGTGAGCGAGGAAGCGGAAGAGCGCCCAAT
ACGCAAACCGCCTCTCCCCGCGCGTTGGCCGATTCATTAATGCAGCTGGCACGACAGGTTTCCCGACTGG
AAAGCGGGCAGTGAGCGCAACGCAATTAATGTGAGTTAGCTCACTCATTAGGCACCCCAGGCTTTACACT
TTATGCTTCCGGCTCGTATGTTGTGTGGAATTGTGAGCGGATAACAATTTCACACAGGAAACAGCTATGA
CCATGATTACGCCAAGCGCGCAATTAACCCTCACTAAAGGGAACAAAAGCTGGAGCTGCAAGCTTAA
Features (pLannotate 1.2.2; 26 found; start..end, strand, type, name):
      1..227     +  promoter       RSV promoter: Rous sarcoma virus enhancer/promoter
    228..408     +  LTR            5' LTR (truncated): truncated 5' long terminal repeat (LTR) from HIV-1
    455..580     +  misc_feature   HIV-1 Ψ: packaging signal of human immunodeficiency virus type 1
    564..927     +  CDS            HIV-1 gag (fragment): gag protein from human immunodeficiency virus 1; gag
   1073..1306    +  misc_feature   RRE: The Rev response element (RRE) of HIV-1 allows for Rev-dependent mRNA export from the nucleus to the cytoplasm.
   1683..1707    +  CDS            Rev (fragment): human immunodeficiency virus 1 (HIV-1) Rev protein; rev; enhances nuclear export of unspliced and incompletely spliced viral mRNAs
   1748..1865    +  misc_feature   cPPT/CTS: central polypurine tract and central termination sequence of HIV-1
   1919..2233    +  promoter       tight TRE promoter: Tet-responsive promoter PTight, consisting of seven tet operator sequences followed by the minimal CMV promoter
   2274..2330    +  CDS            P2A: 2A peptide from porcine teschovirus-1 polyprotein Eukaryotic ribosomes fail to insert a peptide bond between the Gly and Pro residues, yielding separate polypeptides.
   2358..2868    +  promoter       hPGK promoter: human phosphoglycerate kinase 1 promoter
   2892..3587    +  CDS            TurboGFP: TurboGFP is a basic (constitutively fluorescent) green fluorescent protein published in 2006, derived from Pontellina plumata. It is reported to be a rapidly-maturing dimer with moderate acid sensitivity.
   3657..4354    +  CDS            rtTA3 (fragment): reverse tetracycline transactivator 3 activates expression from Tet-responsive promoters in the presence of doxycycline
   4284..4394    +  CDS            VP48: 3 tandem repeats of the minimal activation domain of herpes simplex virus VP16 (Cheng et al., 2013)
   4430..4978    +  misc_feature   WPRE (fragment): woodchuck hepatitis virus posttranscriptional regulatory element
   5004..5075    +  CDS            nef (fragment): NEF_HV1Z2 - Experimental evidence at protein level: Swiss-Prot protein existence level 1. Extracellular Nef protein targets CD4(+) T-lymphocytes for apoptosis by interacting with CXCR4 surface receptors. From Human immunodeficiency virus type 1 group M subtype D (isolate Z2/CDC-Z34) (HIV-1).
   5077..5310    +  LTR            3' LTR (ΔU3): self-inactivating 3' long terminal repeat (LTR) from HIV-1
   5382..5503    +  polyA_signal   SV40 poly(A) signal: SV40 polyadenylation signal
   5543..5678    +  rep_origin     SV40 ori: SV40 origin of replication
   5686..5749    +  promoter       AmpR promoter: bla
   5750..6610    +  CDS            AmpR: β-lactamase; bla; confers resistance to ampicillin, carbenicillin, and related antibiotics
   6781..7369    +  rep_origin     ori: high-copy-number ColE1/pMB1/pBR322/pUC origin of replication
   7552..7644    +  CDS            lacI (fragment): lac repressor; lacI; The lac repressor binds to the lac operator to inhibit transcription in E. coli. This inhibition can be relieved by adding lactose or isopropyl-β-D-thiogalactopyranoside (IPTG).
   7657..7678    +  protein_bind   CAP binding site: CAP binding activates transcription in the presence of cAMP. E. coli catabolite activator protein
   7693..7723    +  promoter       lac promoter: promoter for the E. coli lac operon
   7731..7747    +  protein_bind   lac operator: The lac repressor binds to the lac operator to inhibit transcription in E. coli. This inhibition can be relieved by adding lactose or isopropyl-β-D-thiogalactopyranoside (IPTG). lac repressor encoded by lacI
   7792..7810    +  promoter       T3 promoter: promoter for bacteriophage T3 RNA polymerase
