[The description below was written by a language model from this plasmid's Addgene catalogue record and pLannotate feature annotations shown in this document.]
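Description:
pCW57-MCS1-P2A-MCS2 (GFP) is an empty, all-in-one doxycycline-inducible lentiviral backbone of 7,837 bp. It derives from pCW57.1 and was made by replacing the puromycin marker of pCW57-MCS1-2A-MCS2 with TurboGFP. It is propagated in E. coli through a high-copy ColE1/pUC-type origin with ampicillin resistance (AmpR). The viral framework has a third-generation, self-inactivating layout. An RSV promoter drives a truncated HIV-1 5' LTR, followed by the Ψ packaging signal with a gag fragment, the RRE for Rev-dependent export of the genomic RNA, and the cPPT/CTS. Downstream lie a WPRE fragment and a ΔU3 3' LTR, which inactivates LTR promoter activity after integration. An SV40 poly(A) signal and SV40 origin sit outside the LTRs, along with residual lac and T3 promoter elements from the cloning backbone.

The payload region holds two expression units. A tight TRE promoter (seven tet operators plus a minimal CMV promoter) precedes a P2A coding sequence, which by the construct's name and purpose is flanked by two multiple cloning sites. The sites themselves are not annotated in the feature table. One gene can be inserted alone, or two genes can be placed in frame on either side of P2A, so that ribosomal skipping yields two separate proteins from one inducible transcript. A constitutive human PGK promoter then drives TurboGFP followed by an rtTA3-type reverse tetracycline transactivator with its VP16-derived activation domain. The table does not annotate the element linking these two coding sequences. Because the transactivator is carried on the same vector, a single transduction makes cells doxycycline-responsive. Transduced cells are identified or sorted by green fluorescence rather than by drug selection.
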