Addgene plasmid #80924: pCW57-MCS1-P2A-MCS2 (GFP)
Purpose: (Empty Backbone) All-in-one doxycycline inducible lentiviral vector for expression of one or two genes using the P2A self-cleaving peptide.
Depositing lab: Adam Karpf. Depositing organization: University of Nebraska Medical Center. Publication: Pan-Cancer Analyses Reveal Genomic Features of FOXM1 Overexpression in Cancer. Barger CJ, Branick C, Chee L, Karpf AR. Cancers (Basel). 2019 Feb 21;11(2). pii: cancers11020251. doi: 10.3390/cancers11020251. PubMed 30795624.
Backbone
  Vector backbone: pCW57.1
  Backbone manufacturer: Broad Insitute
  Backbone size (bp): 7837
  Modifications to backbone: pCW57-MCS1-2A-MCS2 was modified by replacing puromycin with turbo GFP.
  Vector type: Mammalian Expression, Lentiviral ; Doxycycline inducible; P2A Self Cleaving Peptide; Turbo GFP reporter
  Promoter: TRE
  Selectable markers: GFP
Growth in bacteria
  Bacterial resistance: Ampicillin, 100 μg/mL
  Growth temperature: 37°C
  Growth strain: NEB Stable
  Copy number: Unknown
Gene/Insert
  Cloning method: Restriction Enzyme
  Sequencing primers: 5′ pCW57.MCS_Seq_F CGTATGTCGAGGTAGGCGTG
Terms and licenses: Academic/Nonprofit Terms; Industry Terms: Not Available to Industry
How to cite: pCW57-MCS1-P2A-MCS2 (GFP) was a gift from Adam Karpf (Addgene plasmid # 80924 ; http://n2t.net/addgene:80924 ; RRID:Addgene_80924)
