>Addgene plasmid #80924 | pCW57-MCS1-P2A-MCS2 (GFP) | addgene partial sequence | sequence record 156269 | pLPC-5 5'-TAGGCGTGTACGGTGGGA-3'
GTTTAGTGAACCGTCAGATCGCCTGGAGAATTGGCTAGCGAATTCGTCGACACCGGTTCCGGAGCCACGA
ACTTCTCTCTGTTAAAGCAAGCAGGAGACGTGGAAGAAAACCCCGGTCCTAGGCTGCAGACGCGTTGTAC
AGGATCCGGGGTTGGGGTTGCGCCTTTTCCAAGGCAGCCCTGGGTTTGCGCAGGGACGCGGCTGCTCTGG
GCGTGGTTCCGGGAAACGCAGCGGCGCCGACCCTGGGTCTCGCACATTCTTCACGTCCGTTCGCAGCGTC
ACCCGGATCTTCGCCGCTACCCTTGTGGGCCCCCCGGCGACGCTTCCTGCTCCGCCCCTAAGTCGGGAAG
GTTCCTTGCGGTTCGCGGCGTGCCGGACGTGACAAACGGAAGCCGCACGTCTCACTAGTACCCTCGCAGA
CGGACAGCGCCAGGGAGCAATGGCAGCGCGCCGACCGCGATGGGCTGTGGCCAATAGCGGCTGCTCAGCA
GGGCGCGCCGAGAGCAGCGGCCGGGAAGGGGCGGTGCGGGAGGCGGGGTGTGGGGCGGTAGTGTGGGCCC
TGTTCCTGCCCGCGCGGTGTTCCGCATTCTGCAAGCCTCCGGAGCGCACGTCGGCAGTCGGCTCCCTCGT
TGACCGAATCACCGACCTCTCTCCCCAGCAATTCACCCGCGCGCGGCCACCATGGAGAGCGACGAGAGCG
GCCTGCCCGCCATGGAGATCGAGTGCCGCATCACCGGCACCCTGAACGGCGTGGAGTTCGAGCTGGTGGG
CGGCGGAGAGGGCACCCCCGAGCAGGGCCGCATGACCAACAAGATGAAGAGCACCAAAGGCGCCCTGACC
TTCAGCCCCTACCTGCTGAGCCACGTGATGGGCTACGGCTTCTACCACTTCGGCACCTACCCCAGCGGCT
ACGAGAACCCCTTCCTGCACGCCATCAACAACGG
