>Addgene plasmid #80924 | pCW57-MCS1-P2A-MCS2 (GFP) | addgene partial sequence | sequence record 156272 | WPRE-R 5'-CATAGCGTAAAAGGAGCAACA-3'
GATATCTTGGATCGATCCTTACTTAGTTACCCGGGGAGCATGTCAAGGTCAAAATCGTCAAGAGCGTCAG
CAGGCAGCATATCAAGGTCAAAGTCGTCAAGGGCATCGGCTGGGAGCATGTCTAAGTCAAAATCGTCAAG
GGCGTCGGTCGGCCCGCCGCTTTCGCACTTTAGCTGTTTCTCCAGGCCACATATGATTAGTTCCAGGCCG
AAAAGGAAGGCAGGTTCGGCTCCCTGCCGGTCGAACAGCTCAATTGCTTGTCTCAGAAGTGGGGGCATAG
AATCGGTGGTAGGTGTCTCTCTTTCCTCTTTTGCTACTTGATGCTCCTGTTCCTCCAATACGCAGCCCAG
TGTAAAGTGGCCCACGGCGGACAGAGCGTACAGTGCGTTCTCCAGGGAGAAGCCTTGCTGACACAGGAAC
GCGAGCTGATTTTCCAGGGTTTCGTACTGTTTCTCTGTTGGGCGGGTGCCGAGATGCACTTTAGCCCCGT
CGCGATGTGAGAGGAGAGCACAGCGGTATGACTTGGCGTTGTTCCGCAGAAAGTCTTGCCATGACTCGCC
TTCCAGGGGGCAGAAGTGGGTATGATGCCTGTCCAGCATCTCGATTGGCAGGGCATCGAGCAGGGCCCGC
TTGTTCTTCACGTGCCAGTACAGGGTAGGCTGCTCAACTCCCAGCTTTTGAGCGAGTTTCCTTGTCGTCA
GGCCTTCGATACCGACACCATTGAGTAATTCCAGAGCTCCGTTTATGACTTTGCTCTTGTCCAGTCTAGA
CATTGGACCAGGGTTTTCTTCAACATCACCACAAGTGAGGAGAGAACCTCTACCTTCTCCGCTTCCTTCG
AATTCTTCACCGGCATCTGCATCCGGGGTCTTGAAGGCGTGCTGGTACTCCACGATGCCCAGCTCGGTGT
TGCTGTGATCCTCCTCCACGCGGCGGAAGGCGAACATGGGGCCCCCGTTCTGCAGGATGCTGGGGTGGAT
GGCGCTCTTGAAGTGCATGTGGCTGTCCACCACGGAGCTGTAGTAGCCGCCGTC
